>Addgene plasmid #125474 | lentiSAMv2 C2CD4A/B-enh3-guide2 | addgene full sequence | sequence record 251470 | Addgene NGS Result
GTTTTAGAGCTAGGCCAACATGAGGATCACCCATGTCTGCAGGGCCTAGCAAGTTAAAATAAGGCTAGTC
CGTTATCAACTTGGCCAACATGAGGATCACCCATGTCTGCAGGGCCAAGTGGCACCGAGTCGGTGCTTTT
TTTGGATCCTAGGTCTTGAAAGGAGTGGGAATTGGCTCCGGTGCCCGTCAGTGGGCAGAGCGCACATCGC
CCACAGTCCCCGAGAAGTTGGGGGGAGGGGTCGGCAATTGATCCGGTGCCTAGAGAAGGTGGCGCGGGGT
AAACTGGGAAAGTGATGTCGTGTACTGGCTCCGCCTTTTTCCCGAGGGTGGGGGAGAACCGTATATAAGT
GCAGTAGTCGCCGTGAACGTTCTTTTTCGCAACGGGTTTGCCGCCAGAACACAGGCGTACGGCCACCATG
AAAAGGCCGGCGGCCACGAAAAAGGCCGGCCAGGCAAAAAAGAAAAAGGACAAGAAGTACAGCATCGGCC
TGGCCATCGGCACCAACTCTGTGGGCTGGGCCGTGATCACCGACGAGTACAAGGTGCCCAGCAAGAAATT
CAAGGTGCTGGGCAACACCGACCGGCACAGCATCAAGAAGAACCTGATCGGAGCCCTGCTGTTCGACAGC
GGCGAAACAGCCGAGGCCACCCGGCTGAAGAGAACCGCCAGAAGAAGATACACCAGACGGAAGAACCGGA
TCTGCTATCTGCAAGAGATCTTCAGCAACGAGATGGCCAAGGTGGACGACAGCTTCTTCCACAGACTGGA
AGAGTCCTTCCTGGTGGAAGAGGATAAGAAGCACGAGCGGCACCCCATCTTCGGCAACATCGTGGACGAG
GTGGCCTACCACGAGAAGTACCCCACCATCTACCACCTGAGAAAGAAACTGGTGGACAGCACCGACAAGG
CCGACCTGCGGCTGATCTATCTGGCCCTGGCCCACATGATCAAGTTCCGGGGCCACTTCCTGATCGAGGG
CGACCTGAACCCCGACAACAGCGACGTGGACAAGCTGTTCATCCAGCTGGTGCAGACCTACAACCAGCTG
TTCGAGGAAAACCCCATCAACGCCAGCGGCGTGGACGCCAAGGCCATCCTGTCTGCCAGACTGAGCAAGA
GCAGACGGCTGGAAAATCTGATCGCCCAGCTGCCCGGCGAGAAGAAGAATGGCCTGTTCGGCAACCTGAT
TGCCCTGAGCCTGGGCCTGACCCCCAACTTCAAGAGCAACTTCGACCTGGCCGAGGATGCCAAACTGCAG
CTGAGCAAGGACACCTACGACGACGACCTGGACAACCTGCTGGCCCAGATCGGCGACCAGTACGCCGACC
TGTTTCTGGCCGCCAAGAACCTGTCCGACGCCATCCTGCTGAGCGACATCCTGAGAGTGAACACCGAGAT
CACCAAGGCCCCCCTGAGCGCCTCTATGATCAAGAGATACGACGAGCACCACCAGGACCTGACCCTGCTG
AAAGCTCTCGTGCGGCAGCAGCTGCCTGAGAAGTACAAAGAGATTTTCTTCGACCAGAGCAAGAACGGCT
ACGCCGGCTACATTGACGGCGGAGCCAGCCAGGAAGAGTTCTACAAGTTCATCAAGCCCATCCTGGAAAA
GATGGACGGCACCGAGGAACTGCTCGTGAAGCTGAACAGAGAGGACCTGCTGCGGAAGCAGCGGACCTTC
GACAACGGCAGCATCCCCCACCAGATCCACCTGGGAGAGCTGCACGCCATTCTGCGGCGGCAGGAAGATT
TTTACCCATTCCTGAAGGACAACCGGGAAAAGATCGAGAAGATCCTGACCTTCCGCATCCCCTACTACGT
GGGCCCTCTGGCCAGGGGAAACAGCAGATTCGCCTGGATGACCAGAAAGAGCGAGGAAACCATCACCCCC
TGGAACTTCGAGGAAGTGGTGGACAAGGGCGCTTCCGCCCAGAGCTTCATCGAGCGGATGACCAACTTCG
ATAAGAACCTGCCCAACGAGAAGGTGCTGCCCAAGCACAGCCTGCTGTACGAGTACTTCACCGTGTATAA
CGAGCTGACCAAAGTGAAATACGTGACCGAGGGAATGAGAAAGCCCGCCTTCCTGAGCGGCGAGCAGAAA
AAGGCCATCGTGGACCTGCTGTTCAAGACCAACCGGAAAGTGACCGTGAAGCAGCTGAAAGAGGACTACT
TCAAGAAAATCGAGTGCTTCGACTCCGTGGAAATCTCCGGCGTGGAAGATCGGTTCAACGCCTCCCTGGG
CACATACCACGATCTGCTGAAAATTATCAAGGACAAGGACTTCCTGGACAATGAGGAAAACGAGGACATT
CTGGAAGATATCGTGCTGACCCTGACACTGTTTGAGGACAGAGAGATGATCGAGGAACGGCTGAAAACCT
ATGCCCACCTGTTCGACGACAAAGTGATGAAGCAGCTGAAGCGGCGGAGATACACCGGCTGGGGCAGGCT
GAGCCGGAAGCTGATCAACGGCATCCGGGACAAGCAGTCCGGCAAGACAATCCTGGATTTCCTGAAGTCC
GACGGCTTCGCCAACAGAAACTTCATGCAGCTGATCCACGACGACAGCCTGACCTTTAAAGAGGACATCC
AGAAAGCCCAGGTGTCCGGCCAGGGCGATAGCCTGCACGAGCACATTGCCAATCTGGCCGGCAGCCCCGC
CATTAAGAAGGGCATCCTGCAGACAGTGAAGGTGGTGGACGAGCTCGTGAAAGTGATGGGCCGGCACAAG
CCCGAGAACATCGTGATCGAAATGGCCAGAGAGAACCAGACCACCCAGAAGGGACAGAAGAACAGCCGCG
AGAGAATGAAGCGGATCGAAGAGGGCATCAAAGAGCTGGGCAGCCAGATCCTGAAAGAACACCCCGTGGA
AAACACCCAGCTGCAGAACGAGAAGCTGTACCTGTACTACCTGCAGAATGGGCGGGATATGTACGTGGAC
CAGGAACTGGACATCAACCGGCTGTCCGACTACGATGTGGACCACATCGTGCCTCAGAGCTTTCTGAAGG
ACGACTCCATCGACAACAAGGTGCTGACCAGAAGCGACAAGGCCCGGGGCAAGAGCGACAACGTGCCCTC
CGAAGAGGTCGTGAAGAAGATGAAGAACTACTGGCGGCAGCTGCTGAACGCCAAGCTGATTACCCAGAGA
AAGTTCGACAATCTGACCAAGGCCGAGAGAGGCGGCCTGAGCGAACTGGATAAGGCCGGCTTCATCAAGA
GACAGCTGGTGGAAACCCGGCAGATCACAAAGCACGTGGCACAGATCCTGGACTCCCGGATGAACACTAA
GTACGACGAGAATGACAAGCTGATCCGGGAAGTGAAAGTGATCACCCTGAAGTCCAAGCTGGTGTCCGAT
TTCCGGAAGGATTTCCAGTTTTACAAAGTGCGCGAGATCAACAACTACCACCACGCCCACGACGCCTACC
TGAACGCCGTCGTGGGAACCGCCCTGATCAAAAAGTACCCTAAGCTGGAAAGCGAGTTCGTGTACGGCGA
CTACAAGGTGTACGACGTGCGGAAGATGATCGCCAAGAGCGAGCAGGAAATCGGCAAGGCTACCGCCAAG
TACTTCTTCTACAGCAACATCATGAACTTTTTCAAGACCGAGATTACCCTGGCCAACGGCGAGATCCGGA
AGCGGCCTCTGATCGAGACAAACGGCGAAACCGGGGAGATCGTGTGGGATAAGGGCCGGGATTTTGCCAC
CGTGCGGAAAGTGCTGAGCATGCCCCAAGTGAATATCGTGAAAAAGACCGAGGTGCAGACAGGCGGCTTC
AGCAAAGAGTCTATCCTGCCCAAGAGGAACAGCGATAAGCTGATCGCCAGAAAGAAGGACTGGGACCCTA
AGAAGTACGGCGGCTTCGACAGCCCCACCGTGGCCTATTCTGTGCTGGTGGTGGCCAAAGTGGAAAAGGG
CAAGTCCAAGAAACTGAAGAGTGTGAAAGAGCTGCTGGGGATCACCATCATGGAAAGAAGCAGCTTCGAG
AAGAATCCCATCGACTTTCTGGAAGCCAAGGGCTACAAAGAAGTGAAAAAGGACCTGATCATCAAGCTGC
CTAAGTACTCCCTGTTCGAGCTGGAAAACGGCCGGAAGAGAATGCTGGCCTCTGCCGGCGAACTGCAGAA
GGGAAACGAACTGGCCCTGCCCTCCAAATATGTGAACTTCCTGTACCTGGCCAGCCACTATGAGAAGCTG
AAGGGCTCCCCCGAGGATAATGAGCAGAAACAGCTGTTTGTGGAACAGCACAAGCACTACCTGGACGAGA
TCATCGAGCAGATCAGCGAGTTCTCCAAGAGAGTGATCCTGGCCGACGCTAATCTGGACAAAGTGCTGTC
CGCCTACAACAAGCACCGGGATAAGCCCATCAGAGAGCAGGCCGAGAATATCATCCACCTGTTTACCCTG
ACCAATCTGGGAGCCCCTGCCGCCTTCAAGTACTTTGACACCACCATCGACCGGAAGAGGTACACCAGCA
CCAAAGAGGTGCTGGACGCCACCCTGATCCACCAGAGCATCACCGGCCTGTACGAGACACGGATCGACCT
GTCTCAGCTGGGAGGCGACAGCGCTGGAGGAGGTGGAAGCGGAGGAGGAGGAAGCGGAGGAGGAGGTAGC
GGACCTAAGAAAAAGAGGAAGGTGGCGGCCGCTGGATCCGGACGGGCTGACGCATTGGACGATTTTGATC
TGGATATGCTGGGAAGTGACGCCCTCGATGATTTTGACCTTGACATGCTTGGTTCGGATGCCCTTGATGA
CTTTGACCTCGACATGCTCGGCAGTGACGCCCTTGATGATTTCGACCTGGACATGCTGATTAACTGTACA
GGCAGTGGAGAGGGCAGAGGAAGTCTGCTAACATGCGGTGACGTCGAGGAGAATCCTGGCCCAATGGCCA
AGCCTTTGTCTCAAGAAGAATCCACCCTCATTGAAAGAGCAACGGCTACAATCAACAGCATCCCCATCTC
TGAAGACTACAGCGTCGCCAGCGCAGCTCTCTCTAGCGACGGCCGCATCTTCACTGGTGTCAATGTATAT
CATTTTACTGGGGGACCTTGTGCAGAACTCGTGGTGCTGGGCACTGCTGCTGCTGCGGCAGCTGGCAACC
TGACTTGTATCGTCGCGATCGGAAATGAGAACAGGGGCATCTTGAGCCCCTGCGGACGGTGCCGACAGGT
GCTTCTCGATCTGCATCCTGGGATCAAAGCCATAGTGAAGGACAGTGATGGACAGCCGACGGCAGTTGGG
ATTCGTGAATTGCTGCCCTCTGGTTATGTGTGGGAGGGCTAAGAATTCGATATCAAGCTTATCGGTAATC
AACCTCTGGATTACAAAATTTGTGAAAGATTGACTGGTATTCTTAACTATGTTGCTCCTTTTACGCTATG
TGGATACGCTGCTTTAATGCCTTTGTATCATGCTATTGCTTCCCGTATGGCTTTCATTTTCTCCTCCTTG
TATAAATCCTGGTTGCTGTCTCTTTATGAGGAGTTGTGGCCCGTTGTCAGGCAACGTGGCGTGGTGTGCA
CTGTGTTTGCTGACGCAACCCCCACTGGTTGGGGCATTGCCACCACCTGTCAGCTCCTTTCCGGGACTTT
CGCTTTCCCCCTCCCTATTGCCACGGCGGAACTCATCGCCGCCTGCCTTGCCCGCTGCTGGACAGGGGCT
CGGCTGTTGGGCACTGACAATTCCGTGGTGTTGTCGGGGAAATCATCGTCCTTTCCTTGGCTGCTCGCCT
GTGTTGCCACCTGGATTCTGCGCGGGACGTCCTTCTGCTACGTCCCTTCGGCCCTCAATCCAGCGGACCT
TCCTTCCCGCGGCCTGCTGCCGGCTCTGCGGCCTCTTCCGCGTCTTCGCCTTCGCCCTCAGACGAGTCGG
ATCTCCCTTTGGGCCGCCTCCCCGCATCGATACCGTCGACCTCGAGACCTAGAAAAACATGGAGCAATCA
CAAGTAGCAATACAGCAGCTACCAATGCTGATTGTGCCTGGCTAGAAGCACAAGAGGAGGAGGAGGTGGG
TTTTCCAGTCACACCTCAGGTACCTTTAAGACCAATGACTTACAAGGCAGCTGTAGATCTTAGCCACTTT
TTAAAAGAAAAGGGGGGACTGGAAGGGCTAATTCACTCCCAACGAAGACAAGATATCCTTGATCTGTGGA
TCTACCACACACAAGGCTACTTCCCTGATTGGCAGAACTACACACCAGGGCCAGGGATCAGATATCCACT
GACCTTTGGATGGTGCTACAAGCTAGTACCAGTTGAGCAAGAGAAGGTAGAAGAAGCCAATGAAGGAGAG
AACACCCGCTTGTTACACCCTGTGAGCCTGCATGGGATGGATGACCCGGAGAGAGAAGTATTAGAGTGGA
GGTTTGACAGCCGCCTAGCATTTCATCACATGGCCCGAGAGCTGCATCCGGACTGTACTGGGTCTCTCTG
GTTAGACCAGATCTGAGCCTGGGAGCTCTCTGGCTAACTAGGGAACCCACTGCTTAAGCCTCAATAAAGC
TTGCCTTGAGTGCTTCAAGTAGTGTGTGCCCGTCTGTTGTGTGACTCTGGTAACTAGAGATCCCTCAGAC
CCTTTTAGTCAGTGTGGAAAATCTCTAGCAGGGCCCGTTTAAACCCGCTGATCAGCCTCGACTGTGCCTT
CTAGTTGCCAGCCATCTGTTGTTTGCCCCTCCCCCGTGCCTTCCTTGACCCTGGAAGGTGCCACTCCCAC
TGTCCTTTCCTAATAAAATGAGGAAATTGCATCGCATTGTCTGAGTAGGTGTCATTCTATTCTGGGGGGT
GGGGTGGGGCAGGACAGCAAGGGGGAGGATTGGGAAGACAATAGCAGGCATGCTGGGGATGCGGTGGGCT
CTATGGCTTCTGAGGCGGAAAGAACCAGCTGGGGCTCTAGGGGGTATCCCC
[124 nt withheld, positions 6912-7035]
C
[91 nt withheld, positions 7037-7127]
A
[49 nt withheld, positions 7129-7177]
CCTTTGACGTTGGAGTCCACGTTCTTT
[37 nt withheld, positions 7205-7241]
ACCCTATCTCGGTCTATTCTTTTGATTTATAAGGGATTTTGCCGATTTCGGCCTATTGGTTAAAAAATGA
GCTGATTTAACAAAAATTTAACGCGAATTAATTCTGTGGAATGTGTGTCAGTTAGGGTGTGGAAAGTCCC
CAGGCTCCCCAGCAGGCAGAAGTATGCAAAGCATGCATCTCAATTAGTCAGCAACCAGGTGTGGAAAGTC
CCCAGGCTCCCCAGCAGGCAGAAGTATGCAAAGCATGCATCTCAATTAGTCAGCAACCATAGTCCCGCCC
CTAACTCCGCCCATCCCGCCCCTAACTCCGCCCAGTTCCGCCCATTCTCCGCCCCATGGCTGACTAATTT
TTTTTATTTATGCAGAGGCCGAGGCCGCCTCTGCCTCTGAGCTATTCCAGAAGTAGTGAGGAGGCTTTTT
TGGAGGCCTAGGCTTTTGCAAAAAGCTCCCGGGAGCTTGTATATCCATTTTCGGATCTGATCAGCACGTG
TTGACAATTAATCATCGGCATAGTATATCGGCATAGTATAATACGACAAGGTGAGGAACTAAACCATGGC
CAAGTTGACCAGTGCCGTTCCGGTGCTCACCGCGCGCGACGTCGCCGGAGCGGTCGAGTTCTGGACCGAC
CGGCTCGGGTTCTCCCGGGACTTCGTGGAGGACGACTTCGCCGGTGTGGTCCGGGACGACGTGACCCTGT
TCATCAGCGCGGTCCAGGACCAGGTGGTGCCGGACAACACCCTGGCCTGGGTGTGGGTGCGCGGCCTGGA
CGAGCTGTACGCCGAGTGGTCGGAGGTCGTGTCCACGAACTTCCGGGACGCCTCCGGGCCGGCCATGACC
GAGATCGGCGAGCAGCCGTGGGGGCGGGAGTTCGCCCTGCGCGACCCGGCCGGCAACTGCGTGCACTTCG
TGGCCGAGGAGCAGGACTGACACGTGCTACGAGATTTCGATTCCACCGCCGCCTTCTATGAAAGGTTGGG
CTTCGGAATCGTTTTCCGGGACGCCGGCTGGATGATCCTCCAGCGCGGGGATCTCATGCTGGAGTTCTTC
GCCCACCCCAACTTGTTTATTGCAGCTTATAATGGTTACAAATAAAGCAATAGCATCACAAATTTCACAA
ATAAAGCATTTTTTTCACTGCATTCTAGTTGTGGTTTGTCCAAACTCATCAATGTATCTTATCATGTCTG
TATACCGTCGACCTCTAGCTAGAGCTTGGCGTAATCATGGTCATAGCTGTTTCCTGTGTGAAATTGTTAT
CCGCTCACAATTCCACACAACATACGAGCCGGAAGCATAAAGTGTAAAGCCTGGGGTGCCTAATGAGTGA
GCTAACTCACATTAATTGCGTTGCGCTCACTGCCCGCTTTCCAGTCGGGAAACCTGTCGTGCCAGCTGCA
TTAATGAATCGGCCAACGCGCGGGGAGAGGCGGTTTGCGTATTGGGCGCTCTTCCGCTTCCTCGCTCACT
GACTCGCTGCGCTCGGTCGTTCGGCTGCGGCGAGCGGTATCAGCTCACTCAAAGGCGGTAATACGGTTAT
CCACAGAATCAGGGGATAACGCAGGAAAGAACATGTGAGCAAAAGGCCAGCAAAAGGCCAGGAACCGTAA
AAAGGCCGCGTTGCTGGCGTTTTTCCATAGGCTCCGCCCCCCTGACGAGCATCACAAAAATCGACGCTCA
AGTCAGAGGTGGCGAAACCCGACAGGACTATAAAGATACCAGGCGTTTCCCCCTGGAAGCTCCCTCGTGC
GCTCTCCTGTTCCGACCCTGCCGCTTACCGGATACCTGTCCGCCTTTCTCCCTTCGGGAAGCGTGGCGCT
TTCTCATAGCTCACGCTGTAGGTATCTCAGTTCGGTGTAGGTCGTTCGCTCCAAGCTGGGCTGTGTGCAC
GAACCCCCCGTTCAGCCCGACCGCTGCGCCTTATCCGGTAACTATCGTCTTGAGTCCAACCCGGTAAGAC
ACGACTTATCGCCACTGGCAGCAGCCACTGGTAACAGGATTAGCAGAGCGAGGTATGTAGGCGGTGCTAC
AGAGTTCTTGAAGTGGTGGCCTAACTACGGCTACACTAGAAGAACAGTATTTGGTATCTGCGCTCTGCTG
AAGCCAGTTACCTTCGGAAAAAGAGTTGGTAGCTCTTGATCCGGCAAACAAACCACCGCTGGTAGCGGTG
GTTTTTTTGTTTGCAAGCAGCAGATTACGCGCAGAAAAAAAGGATCTCAAGAAGATCCTTTGATCTTTTC
TACGGGGTCTGACGCTCAGTGGAACGAAAACTCACGTTAAGGGATTTTGGTCATGAGATTATCAAAAAGG
ATCTTCACCTAGATCCTTTTAAATTAAAAATGAAGTTTTAAATCAATCTAAAGTATATATGAGTAAACTT
GGTCTGACAGTTACCAATGCTTAATCAGTGAGGCACCTATCTCAGCGATCTGTCTATTTCGTTCATCCAT
AGTTGCCTGACTCCCCGTCGTGTAGATAACTACGATACGGGAGGGCTTACCATCTGGCCCCAGTGCTGCA
ATGATACCGCGAGACCCACGCTCACCGGCTCCAGATTTATCAGCAATAAACCAGCCAGCCGGAAGGGCCG
AGCGCAGAAGTGGTCCTGCAACTTTATCCGCCTCCATCCAGTCTATTAATTGTTGCCGGGAAGCTAGAGT
AAGTAGTTCGCCAGTTAATAGTTTGCGCAACGTTGTTGCCATTGCTACAGGCATCGTGGTGTCACGCTCG
TCGTTTGGTATGGCTTCATTCAGCTCCGGTTCCCAACGATCAAGGCGAGTTACATGATCCCCCATGTTGT
GCAAAAAAGCGGTTAGCTCCTTCGGTCCTCCGATCGTTGTCAGAAGTAAGTTGGCCGCAGTGTTATCACT
CATGGTTATGGCAGCACTGCATAATTCTCTTACTGTCATGCCATCCGTAAGATGCTTTTCTGTGACTGGT
GAGTACTCAACCAAGTCATTCTGAGAATAGTGTATGCGGCGACCGAGTTGCTCTTGCCCGGCGTCAATAC
GGGATAATACCGCGCCACATAGCAGAACTTTAAAAGTGCTCATCATTGGAAAACGTTCTTCGGGGCGAAA
ACTCTCAAGGATCTTACCGCTGTTGAGATCCAGTTCGATGTAACCCACTCGTGCACCCAACTGATCTTCA
GCATCTTTTACTTTCACCAGCGTTTCTGGGTGAGCAAAAACAGGAAGGCAAAATGCCGCAAAAAAGGGAA
TAAGGGCGACACGGAAATGTTGAATACTCATACTCTTCCTTTTTCAATATTATTGAAGCATTTATCAGGG
TTATTGTCTCATGAGCGGATACATATTTGAATGTATTTAGAAAAATAAACAAATAGGGGTTCCGCGCACA
TTTCCCCGAAAAGTGCCACCTGACGTCGACGGATCGGGAGATCTCCCGATCCCCTATGGTGCACTCTCAG
TACAATCTGCTCTGATGCCGCATAGTTAAGCCAGTATCTGCTCCCTGCTTGTGTGTTGGAGGTCGCTGAG
TAGTGCGCGAGCAAAATTTAAGCTACAACAAGGCAAGGCTTGACCGACAATTGCATGAAGAATCTGCTTA
GGGTTAGGCGTTTTGCGCTGCTTCGCGATGTACGGGCCAGATATACGCGTTGACATTGATTATTGACTAG
TTATTAATAGTAATCAATTACGGGGTCATTAGTTCATAGCCCATATATGGAGTTCCGCGTTACATAACTT
ACGGTAAATGGCCCGCCTGGCTGACCGCCCAACGACCCCCGCCCATTGACGTCAATAATGACGTATGTTC
CCATAGTAACGCCAATAGGGACTTTCCATTGACGTCAATGGGTGGAGTATTTACGGTAAACTGCCCACTT
GGCAGTACATCAAGTGTATCATATGCCAAGTACGCCCCCTATTGACGTCAATGACGGTAAATGGCCCGCC
TGGCATTATGCCCAGTACATGACCTTATGGGACTTTCCTACTTGGCAGTACATCTACGTATTAGTCATCG
CTATTACCATGGTGATGCGGTTTTGGCAGTACATCAATGGGCGTGGATAGCGGTTTGACTCACGGGGATT
TCCAAGTCTCCACCCCATTGACGTCAATGGGAGTTTGTTTTGGCACCAAAATCAACGGGACTTTCCAAAA
TGTCGTAACAACTCCGCCCCATTGACGCAAATGGGCGGTAGGCGTGTACGGTGGGAGGTCTATATAAGCA
GCGCGTTTTGCCTGTACTGGGTCTCTCTGGTTAGACCAGATCTGAGCCTGGGAGCTCTCTGGCTAACTAG
GGAACCCACTGCTTAAGCCTCAATAAAGCTTGCCTTGAGTGCTTCAAGTAGTGTGTGCCCGTCTGTTGTG
TGACTCTGGTAACTAGAGATCCCTCAGACCCTTTTAGTCAGTGTGGAAAATCTCTAGCAGTGGCGCCCGA
ACAGGGACTTGAAAGCGAAAGGGAAACCAGAGGAGCTCTCTCGACGCAGGACTCGGCTTGCTGAAGCGCG
CACGGCAAGAGGCGAGGGGCGGCGACTGGTGAGTACGCCAAAAATTTTGACTAGCGGAGGCTAGAAGGAG
AGAGATGGGTGCGAGAGCGTCAGTATTAAGCGGGGGAGAATTAGATCGCGATGGGAAAAAATTCGGTTAA
GGCCAGGGGGAAAGAAAAAATATAAATTAAAACATATAGTATGGGCAAGCAGGGAGCTAGAACGATTCGC
AGTTAATCCTGGCCTGTTAGAAACATCAGAAGGCTGTAGACAAATACTGGGACAGCTACAACCATCCCTT
CAGACAGGATCAGAAGAACTTAGATCATTATATAATACAGTAGCAACCCTCTATTGTGTGCATCAAAGGA
TAGAGATAAAAGACACCAAGGAAGCTTTAGACAAGATAGAGGAAGAGCAAAACAAAAGTAAGACCACCGC
ACAGCAAGCGGCCGCTGATCTTCAGACCTGGAGGAGGAGATATGAGGGACAATTGGAGAAGTGAATTATA
TAAATATAAAGTAGTAAAAATTGAACCATTAGGAGTAGCACCCACCAAGGCAAAGAGAAGAGTGGTGCAG
AGAGAAAAAAGAGCAGTGGGAATAGGAGCTTTGTTCCTTGGGTTCTTGGGAGCAGCAGGAAGCACTATGG
GCGCAGCGTCAATGACGCTGACGGTACAGGCCAGACAATTATTGTCTGGTATAGTGCAGCAGCAGAACAA
TTTGCTGAGGGCTATTGAGGCGCAACAGCATCTGTTGCAACTCACAGTCTGGGGCATCAAGCAGCTCCAG
GCAAGAATCCTGGCTGTGGAAAGATACCTAAAGGATCAACAGCTCCTGGGGATTTGGGGTTGCTCTGGAA
AACTCATTTGCACCACTGCTGTGCCTTGGAATGCTAGTTGGAGTAATAAATCTCTGGAACAGATTTGGAA
TCACACGACCTGGATGGAGTGGGACAGAGAAATTAACAATTACACAAGCTTAATACACTCCTTAATTGAA
GAATCGCAAAACCAGCAAGAAAAGAATGAACAAGAATTATTGGAATTAGATAAATGGGCAAGTTTGTGGA
ATTGGTTTAACATAACAAATTGGCTGTGGTATATAAAATTATTCATAATGATAGTAGGAGGCTTGGTAGG
TTTAAGAATAGTTTTTGCTGTACTTTCTATAGTGAATAGAGTTAGGCAGGGATATTCACCATTATCGTTT
CAGACCCACCTCCCAACCCCGAGGGGACCCGACAGGCCCGAAGGAATAGAAGAAGAAGGTGGAGAGAGAG
ACAGAGACAGATCCATTCGATTAGTGAACGGATCGGCACTGCGTGCGCCAATTCTGCAGACAAATGGCAG
TATTCATCCACAATTTTAAAAGAAAAGGGGGGATTGGGGGGTACAGTGCAGGGGAAAGAATAGTAGACAT
AATAGCAACAGACATACAAACTAAAGAATTACAAAAACAAATTACAAAAATTCAAAATTTTCGGGTTTAT
TACAGGGACAGCAGAGATCCAGTTTGGTTAATTAGCTAGCGAGGGCCTATTTCCCATGATTCCTTCATAT
TTGCATATACGATACAAGGCTGTTAGAGAGATAATTGGAATTAATTTGACTGTAAACACAAAGATATTAG
TACAAAATACGTGACGTAGAAAGTAATAATTTCTTGGGTAGTTTGCAGTTTTAAAATTATGTTTTAAAAT
GGACTATCATATGCTTACCGTAACTTGAAAGTATTTCGATTTCTTGGCTTTATATATCTTGTGGAAAGGA
CGAAACACCGTCTATTGCAGACATTATCTT
Features (pLannotate 1.2.2; 38 found; start..end, strand, type, name):
     18..36      +  misc_RNA       MS2 stem loop: stem loop that binds the bacteriophage MS2 coat protein
     47..83      +  misc_RNA       gRNA scaffold (fragment): guide RNA scaffold for the Streptococcus pyogenes CRISPR/Cas9 system
     88..106     +  misc_RNA       MS2 stem loop: stem loop that binds the bacteriophage MS2 coat protein
    117..136     +  misc_RNA       gRNA scaffold (fragment): guide RNA scaffold for the Streptococcus pyogenes CRISPR/Cas9 system
    149..167     +  CDS            small t antigen (fragment): SV40 (simian virus 40) small t antigen
    193..404     +  promoter       EF-1α core promoter: core promoter for human elongation factor EF-1α
    421..468     +  CDS            nucleoplasmin NLS: bipartite nuclear localization signal from nucleoplasmin
    468..4569    +  CDS            dCas9 (fragment): catalytically dead mutant of the Cas9 endonuclease from the Streptococcus pyogenes Type II CRISPR/Cas system RNA-guided DNA-binding protein that lacks endonuclease activity due to the D10A mutation in the RuvC catalytic domain and the N863A mutation in the HNH catalytic domain
   4894..5292    +  CDS            BSD: blasticidin S deaminase; Aspergillus terreus BSD; confers resistance to blasticidin
   5293..5314    +  misc_feature   MCS (fragment): pBluescript multiple cloning site
   5317..5905    +  misc_feature   WPRE: woodchuck hepatitis virus posttranscriptional regulatory element
   5842..6423    +  CDS            nef (fragment): NEF_HV1H2 - Experimental evidence at protein level: Swiss-Prot protein existence level 1. Extracellular Nef protein targets CD4(+) T-lymphocytes for apoptosis by interacting with CXCR4 surface receptors. From Human immunodeficiency virus type 1 group M subtype B (isolate HXB2) (HIV-1).
   6430..6610    +  LTR            5' LTR (truncated): truncated 5' long terminal repeat (LTR) from HIV-1
   6642..6866    +  polyA_signal   bGH poly(A) signal: bovine growth hormone polyadenylation signal
   6870..6891    +  promoter       SV40 promoter (fragment): SV40 enhancer and early promoter
   6912..7340    +  rep_origin     f1 ori (sequence partly withheld): f1 bacteriophage origin of replication; arrow indicates direction of (+) strand synthesis
   7354..7683    +  promoter       SV40 promoter: SV40 enhancer and early promoter
   7731..7778    +  promoter       EM7 promoter: synthetic bacterial promoter&nbsp
   7797..8171    +  CDS            BleoR: antibiotic-binding protein; Sh ble from Streptoalloteichus hindustanus; confers resistance to bleomycin, phleomycin, and Zeocin™
   8181..8306    +  CDS            ble (fragment): BLE_KLEPN - Experimental evidence at protein level: Swiss-Prot protein existence level 1. Binding protein with a strong affinity to the bleomycin family of antibiotics. Binds to CL990; an antimitotic-antibiotic compound. From Klebsiella pneumoniae.
   8301..8422    +  polyA_signal   SV40 poly(A) signal: SV40 polyadenylation signal
   8493..8515    -  protein_bind   lac operator (fragment): The lac repressor binds to the lac operator to inhibit transcription in E. coli. This inhibition can be relieved by adding lactose or isopropyl-β-D-thiogalactopyranoside (IPTG). lac repressor encoded by lacI
   8519..8549    -  promoter       lac promoter: promoter for the E. coli lac operon
   8564..8585    -  protein_bind   CAP binding site: CAP binding activates transcription in the presence of cAMP. E. coli catabolite activator protein
   8598..8690    -  CDS            lacI (fragment): lac repressor; lacI; The lac repressor binds to the lac operator to inhibit transcription in E. coli. This inhibition can be relieved by adding lactose or isopropyl-β-D-thiogalactopyranoside (IPTG).
   8873..9461    -  rep_origin     ori: high-copy-number ColE1/pMB1/pBR322/pUC origin of replication
   9632..10492   -  CDS            AmpR: β-lactamase; bla; confers resistance to ampicillin, carbenicillin, and related antibiotics
  10493..10597   -  promoter       AmpR promoter: bla
  10656..10708   -  misc_feature   bom (fragment): basis of mobility region from pBR322
  10863..11242   +  enhancer       CMV enhancer: human cytomegalovirus immediate early enhancer
  11243..11442   +  promoter       CMV promoter: human cytomegalovirus (CMV) immediate early promoter
  11460..11640   +  LTR            5' LTR (truncated): truncated 5' long terminal repeat (LTR) from HIV-1
  11687..11812   +  misc_feature   HIV-1 Ψ: packaging signal of human immunodeficiency virus type 1
  11796..12159   +  CDS            HIV-1 gag (fragment): gag protein from human immunodeficiency virus 1; gag
  12305..12538   +  misc_feature   RRE: The Rev response element (RRE) of HIV-1 allows for Rev-dependent mRNA export from the nucleus to the cytoplasm.
  12915..13015   +  CDS            Rev (fragment): human immunodeficiency virus 1 (HIV-1) Rev protein; rev; enhances nuclear export of unspliced and incompletely spliced viral mRNAs
  13065..13182   +  misc_feature   cPPT/CTS: central polypurine tract and central termination sequence of HIV-1
  13232..13472   +  promoter       U6 promoter: RNA polymerase III promoter for human U6 snRNA
