[The description below was written by a language model from this plasmid's Addgene catalogue record and pLannotate feature annotations shown in this document.]
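Description:
lentiSAMv2 C2CD4A/B-enh3-guide2 is a 13.5 kb lentiviral CRISPR activation plasmid built on the lentiSAMv2 backbone. It targets a human pancreatic islet enhancer at the C2CD4A/B type 2 diabetes GWAS locus, an element that contains the associated variant rs17205526. It is propagated in E. coli through a high-copy ColE1/pUC-type origin with ampicillin resistance. The recombination-deficient Stbl3 strain is recorded, as is usual for plasmids with repeated LTRs. The backbone also carries an f1 origin and an SV40/EM7-driven bleomycin/Zeocin resistance cassette, which lies outside the viral transfer region.

The transfer cassette has a CMV enhancer/promoter fused to a truncated HIV-1 5' LTR, followed by the Ψ packaging signal, a gag fragment, the RRE and the cPPT/CTS. A WPRE and a second truncated LTR sit downstream, followed by a bGH polyadenylation signal. This layout is typical of a vector that needs packaging functions supplied in trans.

There are two expression units within the cassette. A human U6 promoter drives the enhancer-targeting guide, fused to an S. pyogenes sgRNA scaffold containing two MS2 stem loops. These loops can recruit MS2 coat protein–activator fusions, which this plasmid does not encode and would need to come from a separate construct. An EF-1α core promoter drives NLS-tagged catalytically dead Cas9. According to the catalogue entry, this is fused to VP64 and linked by a 2A peptide to blasticidin S deaminase. The feature table does not annotate VP64 or the 2A individually, though an unannotated gap lies between dCas9 and BSD. Blasticidin therefore selects for transduced mammalian cells.

The construct is used to activate the enhancer and so test its regulatory function in human cells.
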