Addgene plasmid #125474: lentiSAMv2 C2CD4A/B-enh3-guide2
Purpose: CRISPR-mediated activation of human islet enhancer containing T2D-associated variant rs17205526 (C2CD4A/B GWAS locus)
Depositing lab: Jorge Ferrer. Depositing organization: Imperial College London. Publication: Human pancreatic islet three-dimensional chromatin architecture provides insights into the genetics of type 2 diabetes. Miguel-Escalada I, Bonas-Guarch S, Cebola I, Ponsa-Cobas J, Mendieta-Esteban J, Atla G, Javierre BM, Rolando DMY, Farabella I, Morgan CC, Garcia-Hurtado J, Beucher A, Moran I, Pasquali L, Ramos-Rodriguez M, Appel EVR, Linneberg A, Gjesing AP, Witte DR, Pedersen O, Grarup N, Ravassard P, Torrents D, Mercader JM, Piemonti L, Berney T, de Koning EJP, Kerr-Conte J, Pattou F, Fedko IO, Groop L, Prokopenko I, Hansen T, Marti-Renom MA, Fraser P, Ferrer J. Nat Genet. 2019 Jun 28. pii: 10.1038/s41588-019-0457-0. doi: 10.1038/s41588-019-0457-0. PubMed 31253982.
Backbone
  Vector backbone: lentiSAMv2
  Backbone manufacturer: Feng Zhang (Addgene #75112)
  Vector type: Mammalian Expression, Lentiviral, CRISPR
  Selectable markers: Blasticidin
Growth in bacteria
  Bacterial resistance: Ampicillin, 100 μg/mL
  Growth temperature: 37°C
  Growth strain: Stbl3
  Copy number: High Copy
Gene/Insert
  Gene/Insert name: dCas9-VP64-2A-BlastR
  gRNA/shRNA sequence: TCTATTGCAGACATTATCTT
  Species: H. sapiens (human)
  Promoter: EF1a core and U6
  Cloning method: Restriction Enzyme; 5′ cloning site Unknown (destroyed during cloning); 3′ cloning site Unknown (destroyed during cloning)
  Sequencing primers: 5′ GATCCGCCACCATGGATGC
Terms and licenses: Academic/Nonprofit Terms; Industry Terms: Not Available to Industry
How to cite: lentiSAMv2 C2CD4A/B-enh3-guide2 was a gift from Jorge Ferrer (Addgene plasmid # 125474 ; http://n2t.net/addgene:125474 ; RRID:Addgene_125474)
