>Addgene plasmid #125474 | lentiSAMv2 C2CD4A/B-enh3-guide2 | depositor partial sequence | sequence record 240126 | Guide RNA, MS2 stem loops
NNNNNNNNTTTAAATTATNTTTTAAAATGGACTATCATATGCTTACCGTAACTTGAAAGTATTTCGATTT
CTTGGCTTTATATATCTTGTGGAAAGGACGAAACACCGTCTATTGCAGACATTATCTTGTTTTAGAGCTA
GGCCAACATGAGGATCACCCATGTCTGCAGGGCCTAGCAAGTTAAAATAAGGCTAGTCCGTTATCAACTT
GGCCAACATGAGGATCACCCATGTCTGCAGGGCCAAGTGGCACCGAGTCGGTGCTTTTTTTGGATCCTAG
GTCTTGAAAGGAGTGGGAATTGGCTCCGGTGCCCGTCAGTGGGCAGAGCGCACATCGCCCACAGTCCCCG
AGAAGTTGGGGGGAGGGGTCGGCAATTGATCCGGTGCCTAGAGAAGGTGGCGCGGGGTAAACTGGGAAAG
TGATGTCGTGTACTGGCTCCGCCTTTTTCCCGAGGGTGGGGGAGAACCGTATATAAGTGCAGTAGTCGCC
GTGAACGTTCTTTTTCGCAACGGGTTTGCCGCCAGAACACAGGCGTACGGCCACCATGAAAAGGCCGGCG
GCCACGAAAAAGGCCGGCCAGGCAAAAAAGAAAAAGGACAAGAAGTACAGCATCGGCCTGGCCATCGGCA
CCAACTCTGTGGGCTGGGCCGTGATCACCGACGAGTACAAGGTGCCCAGCAAGAAATTCAAGGTGCTGGG
CAACACCGACCGGCACAGCATCAAGAAGAACCTGATCGGAGCCCTGCTGTTCGACAGCGGCGAAACAGCC
GAGGCCACTCGGCTGAAGAGAACCGCCAGAAGAAGATACACCAGACGGAAGAACCGGATCTGCTATCTGC
AAGAGATCTTCAGCAACGAGATGGCCAAGGTGGACGACAGCTTCTTCCACAGACTGGGANAAGTCCTTCC
NGGTGGAAGAGGAATAAGANNANCGAGCGGCACCCCATCGTNNGNCAACATCGTGGAACGAGGTGGGCCT
ACCACNGAGAATNACNCACTCATNANCNNNNNGANAAAGAAACTGGTGGGACAGNAACGAACAAGGACCA
ACNNGCGTGCNGANGAANNNGGGCTCTGGACCAACTGGATTAAAGTTCCGGGAGCCANTTNCCTGNNNNN
NGGNNCNAACTTGAAACCNNCACAANCGGCCANNTGNAAANGACTGGTTCGACNNNNTTGGGTGGCAAGA
CCANNACGAANNNGTTNAAGANAAAAACCATTCGATGNNNNNCAGCCNNGNAACGNNNNNNGGTAATCTG
GGTCTGGCAAAATTGGAATAAAAGNAAGACGGGATGGAAANNCTTTTATACCCNACTTNGTTCCTGGGGA
TAAGAATAAATGT
